>Addgene plasmid #217360 | pAcBac1-GFP(39TAG) | addgene full sequence | sequence record 433380 | Addgene NGS Result
TTCTCTGTCACAGAATGAAAATTTTTCTGTCATCTCTTCGTTATTAATGTTTGTAATTGACTGAATATCA
ACGCTTATTTGCAGCCTGAATGGCGAATGGG
[124 nt withheld, positions 102-225]
C
[91 nt withheld, positions 227-317]
A
[49 nt withheld, positions 319-367]
CCTTTGACGTTGGAGTCCACGTTCTT
[37 nt withheld, positions 394-430]
ACCCTATCTCGGTCTATTCTTTTGATTTATAAGGGATTTTGCCGATTTCGGCCTATTGGTTAAAAAATGA
GCTGATTTAACAAAAATTTAACGCGAATTTTAACAAAATATTAACGCTTACAATTTAGGTGGCACTTTTC
GGGGAAATGTGCGCGGAACCCCTATTTGTTTATTTTTCTAAATACATTCAAATATGTATCCGCTCATGAG
ACAATAACCCTGATAAATGCTTCAATAATATTGAAAAAGGAAGAGTATGAGTATTCAACATTTCCGTGTC
GCCCTTATTCCCTTTTTTGCGGCATTTTGCCTTCCTGTTTTTGCTCACCCAGAAACGCTGGTGAAAGTAA
AAGATGCTGAAGATCAGTTGGGTGCACGAGTGGGTTACATCGAACTGGATCTCAACAGCGGTAAGATCCT
TGAGAGTTTTCGCCCCGAAGAACGTTTTCCAATGATGAGCACTTTTAAAGTTCTGCTATGTGGCGCGGTA
TTATCCCGTATTGACGCCGGGCAAGAGCAACTCGGTCGCCGCATACACTATTCTCAGAATGACTTGGTTG
AGTACTCACCAGTCACAGAAAAGCATCTTACGGATGGCATGACAGTAAGAGAATTATGCAGTGCTGCCAT
AACCATGAGTGATAACACTGCGGCCAACTTACTTCTGACAACGATCGGAGGACCGAAGGAGCTAACCGCT
TTTTTGCACAACATGGGGGATCATGTAACTCGCCTTGATCGTTGGGAACCGGAGCTGAATGAAGCCATAC
CAAACGACGAGCGTGACACCACGATGCCTGTAGCAATGGCAACAACGTTGCGCAAACTATTAACTGGCGA
ACTACTTACTCTAGCTTCCCGGCAACAATTAATAGACTGGATGGAGGCGGATAAAGTTGCAGGACCACTT
CTGCGCTCGGCCCTTCCGGCTGGCTGGTTTATTGCTGATAAATCTGGAGCCGGTGAGCGTGGGTCTCGCG
GTATCATTGCAGCACTGGGGCCAGATGGTAAGCCCTCCCGTATCGTAGTTATCTACACGACGGGGAGTCA
GGCAACTATGGATGAACGAAATAGACAGATCGCTGAGATAGGTGCCTCACTGATTAAGCATTGGTAACTG
TCAGACCAAGTTTACTCATATATACTTTAGATTGATTTAAAACTTCATTTTTAATTTAAAAGGATCTAGG
TGAAGATCCTTTTTGATAATCTCATGACCAAAATCCCTTAACGTGAGTTTTCGTTCCACTGAGCGTCAGA
CCCCGTAGAAAAGATCAAAGGATCTTCTTGAGATCCTTTTTTTCTGCGCGTAATCTGCTGCTTGCAAACA
AAAAAACCACCGCTACCAGCGGTGGTTTGTTTGCCGGATCAAGAGCTACCAACTCTTTTTCCGAAGGTAA
CTGGCTTCAGCAGAGCGCAGATACCAAATACTGTTCTTCTAGTGTAGCCGTAGTTAGGCCACCACTTCAA
GAACTCTGTAGCACCGCCTACATACCTCGCTCTGCTAATCCTGTTACCAGTGGCTGCTGCCAGTGGCGAT
AAGTCGTGTCTTACCGGGTTGGACTCAAGACGATAGTTACCGGATAAGGCGCAGCGGTCGGGCTGAACGG
GGGGTTCGTGCACACAGCCCAGCTTGGAGCGAACGACCTACACCGAACTGAGATACCTACAGCGTGAGCT
ATGAGAAAGCGCCACGCTTCCCGAAGGGAGAAAGGCGGACAGGTATCCGGTAAGCGGCAGGGTCGGAACA
GGAGAGCGCACGAGGGAGCTTCCAGGGGGAAACGCCTGGTATCTTTATAGTCCTGTCGGGTTTCGCCACC
TCTGACTTGAGCGTCGATTTTTGTGATGCTCGTCAGGGGGGCGGAGCCTATGGAAAAACGCCAGCAACGC
GGCCTTTTTACGGTTCCTGGCCTTTTGCTGGCCTTTTGCTCACATGTTCTTTCCTGCGTTATCCCCTGAT
TCTGTGGATAACCGTATTACCGCCTTTGAGTGAGCTGATACCGCTCGCCGCAGCCGAACGACCGAGCGCA
GCGAGTCAGTGAGCGAGGAAGCGGAAGAGCGCCTGATGCGGTATTTTCTCCTTACGCATCTGTGCGGTAT
TTCACACCGCATAGACCAGCCGCGTAACCTGGCAAAATCGGTTACGGTTGAGTAATAAATGGATGCCCTG
CGTAAGCGGGTGTGGGCGGACAATAAAGTCTTAAACTGAACAAAATAGATCTAAACTATGACAATAAAGT
CTTAAACTAGACAGAATAGTTGTAAACTGAAATCAGTCCAGTTATGCTGTGAAAAAGCATACTGGACTTT
TGTTATGGCTAAAGCAAACTCTTCATTTTCTGAAGTGCAAATTGCCCGTCGTATTAAAGAGGGGCGTGGC
CAAGGGCATGGTAAAGACTATATTCGCGGCGTTGTGACAATTTACCGAACAACTCCGCGGCCGGGAAGCC
GATCTCGGCTTGAACGAATTGTTAGGTGGCGGTACTTGGGTCGATATCAAAGTGCATCACTTCTTCCCGT
ATGCCCAACTTTGTATAGAGAGCCACTGCGGGATCGTCACCGTAATCTGCTTGCACGTAGATCACATAAG
CACCAAGCGCGTTGGCCTCATGCTTGAGGAGATTGATGAGCGCGGTGGCAATGCCCTGCCTCCGGTGCTC
GCCGGAGACTGCGAGATCATAGATATAGATCTCACTACGCGGCTGCTCAAACTTGGGCAGAACGTAAGCC
GCGAGAGCGCCAACAACCGCTTCTTGGTCGAAGGCAGCAAGCGCGATGAATGTCTTACTACGGAGCAAGT
TCCCGAGGTAATCGGAGTCCGGCTGATGTTGGGAGTAGGTGGCTACGTCTCCGAACTCACGACCGAAAAG
ATCAAGAGCAGCCCGCATGGATTTGACTTGGTCAGGGCCGAGCCTACATGTGCGAATGATGCCCATACTT
GAGCCACCTAACTTTGTTTTAGGGCGACTGCCCTGCTGCGTAACATCGTTGCTGCTCCATAACATCAAAC
ATCGACCCACGGCGTAACGCGCTTGCTGCTTGGATGCCCGAGGCATAGACTGTACAAAAAAACAGTCATA
ACAAGCCATGAAAACCGCCACTGCGCCGTTACCACCGCTGCGTTCGGTCAAGGTTCTGGACCAGTTGCGT
GAGCGCATACGCTACTTGCATTACAGTTTACGAACCGAACAGGCTTATGTCAACTGGGTTCGTGCCTTCA
TCCGTTTCCACGGTGTGCGTCACCCGGCAACCTTGGGCAGCAGCGAAGTCGAGGCATTTCTGTCCTGGCT
GGCGAACGAGCGCAAGGTTTCGGTCTCCACGCATCGTCAGGCATTGGCGGCCTTGCTGTTCTTCTACGGC
AAGGTGCTGTGCACGGATCTGCCCTTGCTTCAGGAGATCGGTAGACCTCGGCCGTCGCGGCGCTTGCCGG
TGGTGCTGACCCCGGATGAAGTGGTTCGCATCCTCGGTTTTCTGGAAGGCGAGCATCGTTTGTTCGCCCA
GGACTCTAGCTATAGTTCTAGTGGTTGGCTACGTACCCGTAGTGGCTATGGCAGGGCTTGCGCTTAATGC
GCCGCTACAGGGCGCGTGGGGATACCCCCTAGAGCCCCAGCTGGTTCTTTCCGCCTCAGAAGCCATAGAG
CCCACCGCATCCCCAGCATGCCTGCTATTGTCTTCCCAATCCTCCCCCTTGCTGTCCTGCCCCACCCCAC
CCCCCAGAATAGAATGACACCTACTCAGACAATGCGATGCAATTTCCTCATTTTATTAGGAAAGGACAGT
GGGAGTGGCACCTTCCAGGGTCAAGGAAGGCACGGGGGAGGGGCAAACAACAGATGGCTGGCAACTAGAA
GGCACAGTCGAGGCTGATCAGCGGGTTTAAACGGGCCCTCTAGACTCGAGTTAAAGTCGACGCGGGGAGG
CGGCCCAAAGGGAGATCCGACTCGTCTGAGGGCGAAGGCGAAGACGCGGAAGAGGCCGCAGAGCCGGCAG
CAGGCCGCGGGAAGGAAGGTCCGCTGGATTGAGGGCCGAAGGGACGTAGCAGAAGGACGTCCCGCGCAGA
ATCCAGGTGGCAACACAGGCGAGCAGCCAAGGAAAGGACGATGATTTCCCCGACAACACCACGGAATTGT
CAGTGCCCAACAGCCGAGCCCCTGTCCAGCAGCGGGCAAGGCAGGCGGCGATGAGTTCCGCCGTGGCAAT
AGGGAGGGGGAAAGCGAAAGTCCCGGAAAGGAGCTGACAGGTGGTGGCAATGCCCCAACCAGTGGGGGTT
GCGTCAGCAAACACAGTGCACACCACGCCACGTTGCCTGACAACGGGCCACAACTCCTCATAAAGAGACA
GCAACCAGGATTTATACAAGGAGGAGAAAATGAAAGCCATACGGGAAGCAATAGCATGATACAAAGGCAT
TAAAGCAGCGTATCCACATAGCGTAAAAGGAGCAACATAGTTAAGAATACCAGTCAATCTTTCACAAATT
TTGTAATCCAGAGGTTGATTGTCGACTTAACGCGTTGAATTCTCAATGGTGATGGTGATGATGACCGGTA
TGCATATTCAGATCCTCTTCTGAGATGAGTTTTTGTTCGAAGGGCCCCTTGTACAGCTCGTCCATGCCGA
GAGTGATCCCGGCGGCGGTCACGAACTCCAGCAGGACCATGTGATCGCGCTTCTCGTTGGGGTCTTTGCT
CAGGGCGGACTGGGTGCTCAGGTAGTGGTTGTCGGGCAGCAGCACGGGGCCGTCGCCGATGGGGGTGTTC
TGCTGGTAGTGGTCGGCGAGCTGCACGCTGCCGTCCTCGATGTTGTGGCGGATCTTGAAGTTCACCTTGA
TGCCGTTCTTCTGCTTGTCGGCCATGATATAGACGTTGTGGCTGTTGTAGTTGTACTCCAGCTTGTGCCC
CAGGATGTTGCCGTCCTCCTTGAAGTCGATGCCCTTCAGCTCGATGCGGTTCACCAGGGTGTCGCCCTCG
AACTTCACCTCGGCGCGGGTCTTGTAGTTGCCGTCGTCCTTGAAGAAGATGGTGCGCTCCTGGACGTAGC
CTTCGGGCATGGCGGACTTGAAGAAGTCGTGCTGCTTCATGTGGTCGGGGTAGCGGCTGAAGCACTGCAC
GCCGTAGGTCAGGGTGGTCACGAGGGTGGGCCAGGGCACGGGCAGCTTGCCGGTGGTGCAGATGAACTTC
AGGGTCAGCTTGCCCTAGGTGGCATCGCCCTCGCCCTCGCCGGACACGCTGAACTTGTGGCCGTTTACGT
CGCCGTCCAGCTCGACCAGGATGGGCACCACCCCGGTGAACAGCTCCTCGCCCTTGCTCACCATGGTGGC
GGCGCTAGCCAGCTTGGGTCTCCCTATAGTGAGTCGTATTAATTTCGATAAGCCAGTAAGCAGTGGGTTC
TCTAGTTAGCCAGAGAGCTCTGCTTATATAGACCTCCCACCGTACACGCCTACCGCCCATTTGCGTCAAT
GGGGCGGAGTTGTTACGACATTTTGGAAAGTCCCGTTGATTTTGGTGCCAAAACAAACTCCCATTGACGT
CAATGGGGTGGAGACTTGGAAATCCCCGTGAGTCAAACCGCTATCCACGCCCATTGATGTACTGCCAAAA
CCGCATCACCATGGTAATAGCGATGACTAATACGTAGATGTACTGCCAAGTAGGAAAGTCCCATAAGGTC
ATGTACTGGGCATAATGCCAGGCGGGCCATTTACCGTCATTGACGTCAATAGGGGGCGTACTTGGCATAT
GATACACTTGATGTACTGCCAAGTGGGCAGTTTACCGTAAATACTCCACCCATTGACGTCAATGGAAAGT
CCCTATTGGCGTTACTATGGGAACATACGTCATTATTGACGTCAATGGGCGGGGGTCGTTGGGCGGTCAG
CCAGGCGGGCCATTTACCGTAAGTTATGTAACGCGGAACTCCATATATGGGCTATGAACTAATGACCCCG
TAATTGATTACTATTAATAACTAGTCAATAATCAATGTCAACGCGTATATCTGGCCCGTACATCGCGAAG
CAGCGCAAAACGGATCCTGCAGGTATTTGCGGCCGCGGTCCGTATACTCCGGAATATTAATAGATCATGG
AGATAATTAAAATGATAACCATCTCGCAAATAAATAAGTATTTTACTGTTTTCGTAACAGTTTTGTAATA
AAAAAACCTATAAATATTCCGGATTATTCATACCGTCCCACCATCGGGCGCGAACTCCTAAAAAACCGCC
ACCATGAAGTGCCTTTTGTACTTAGCCTTTTTATTCATTGGGGTGAATTGC
[1296 nt withheld, positions 6712-8007]
AATCCAATCGAGCTTGTAGAAGGTTGGTTCAGTAGTTGGAAAAGCTCTATTGCCTCTTTTTTCTTTATCA
TAGGGTTAATCATTGGACTATTCTTGGTTCTCCGAGTTGGTATCCATCTTTGCATTAAATTAAAGCACAC
CAAGAAAAGACAGATTTATACAGACATAGAGATGAACCGACTTGGAAAGTGATAAGGCCAGGCCGGCCAA
GCTTGTCGAGAAGTACTAGAGGATCATAATCAGCCATACCACATTTGTAGAGGTTTTACTTGCTTTAAAA
AACCTCCCACACCTCCCCCTGAACCTGAAACATAAAATGAATGCAATTGTTGTTGTTAACTTGTTTATTG
CAGCTTATAATGGTTACAAATAAAGCAATAGCATCACAAATTTCACAAATAAAGCATTTTTTTCACTGCA
TTCTAGTTGTGGTTTGTCCAAACTCATCAATGTATCTTATCATGTCTGGATCTGATCACTGCTTGAGCCT
AGGAGATCCGAACCAGATAAGTGAAATCTAGTTCCAAACTATTTTGTCATTTTTAATTTTCGTATTAGCT
TACGACGCTACACCCAGTTCCCATCTATTTTGTCACTCTTCCCTAAATAATCCTTAAAAACTCCATTTCC
ACCCCTCCCAGTTCCCAACTATTTTGTCCGCCCACAGCGGGGCATTTTTCTTCCTGTTATGTTTTTAATC
AAACATCCTGCCAACTCCATGTGACAAACCGTCATCTTCGGCTACTTT
Features (pLannotate 1.2.2; 24 found; start..end, strand, type, name):
     81..97      +  CDS            lacZα (fragment): LacZα fragment of β-galactosidase; lacZ fragment
    102..556     +  rep_origin     f1 ori (sequence partly withheld): f1 bacteriophage origin of replication; arrow indicates direction of (+) strand synthesis
    582..686     +  promoter       AmpR promoter: bla
    687..1547    +  CDS            AmpR: β-lactamase; bla; confers resistance to ampicillin, carbenicillin, and related antibiotics
   1718..2306    +  rep_origin     ori: high-copy-number ColE1/pMB1/pBR322/pUC origin of replication
   2492..2543    -  misc_feature   bom (fragment): basis of mobility region from pBR322
   2611..2835    -  mobile_element Tn7R: mini-Tn7 element (right end of the Tn7 transposon) Tn7
   2902..3435    -  CDS            GmR: gentamycin acetyltransferase; aacC1; confers resistance to gentamycin
   3605..3633    -  promoter       Pc promoter: intI1 (promoter lies within the coding sequence); class 1 integron promoter
   3611..3970    -  CDS            YPR2_ECOLX (fragment): Protein predicted: Swiss-Prot protein existence level 4. From Escherichia coli.
   3990..4017    -  rep_origin     f1 ori (fragment): f1 bacteriophage origin of replication; arrow indicates direction of (+) strand synthesis
   4038..4059    -  promoter       SV40 promoter (fragment): SV40 enhancer and early promoter
   4063..4287    -  polyA_signal   bGH poly(A) signal: bovine growth hormone polyadenylation signal
   4342..4930    -  misc_feature   WPRE: woodchuck hepatitis virus posttranscriptional regulatory element
   5028..5744    -  CDS            EGFP: EGFP is a basic (constitutively fluorescent) green fluorescent protein published in 1996, derived from Aequorea victoria. It is reported to be a rapidly-maturing weak dimer with moderate acid sensitivity.
   5773..5791    -  promoter       T7 promoter: promoter for bacteriophage T7 RNA polymerase
   5807..5840    -  LTR            5' LTR (truncated) (fragment): truncated 5' long terminal repeat (LTR) from HIV-1
   5836..6039    -  promoter       CMV promoter: human cytomegalovirus (CMV) immediate early promoter
   6040..6419    -  enhancer       CMV enhancer: human cytomegalovirus immediate early enhancer
   6514..6605    +  promoter       polyhedrin promoter: polh from Autographa californica; promoter for the baculovirus polyhedrin gene
   6664..8197    +  CDS            VSV-G (fragment) (sequence partly withheld): vesicular stomatitis virus G glycoprotein Indiana strain
   8239..8322    +  CDS            large T antigen (fragment): large T antigen from SV40 (simian virus 40)
   8345..8479    +  polyA_signal   SV40 poly(A) signal: SV40 polyadenylation signal
   8508..8673    -  mobile_element Tn7L: mini-Tn7 element (left end of the Tn7 transposon) Tn7
