[The description below was written by a language model from this plasmid's Addgene catalogue record and pLannotate feature annotations shown in this document.]
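Description:
pAcBac1-GFP(39TAG) is an 8.8 kb baculoviral transfer plasmid derived from pFastBac-Dual, intended for delivering a reporter gene into mammalian cells through a recombinant baculovirus (BacMam-style use). In bacteria it replicates from a high-copy ColE1/pUC-type origin, also carries an f1 origin, and is selected with ampicillin (β-lactamase) together with gentamicin. The gentamicin acetyltransferase gene lies inside a mini-Tn7 element bounded by Tn7R and Tn7L. Everything between these ends can therefore be transposed into a bacmid, which matches the recorded note that the construct can be packaged into bacmid.

Two expression units sit within the transposable segment, facing in opposite directions. The first is the reporter: the CMV enhancer and promoter drive EGFP, followed by a WPRE to boost transcript stability and expression, and a bovine growth hormone polyadenylation signal. The EGFP coding sequence replaces the wild-type gene of the parent pAcBac1-EGFP between NheI and EcoRI. It carries an amber TAG codon in place of tyrosine 39, numbered from the residue after the initiator methionine. Full-length fluorescent protein is therefore made only when the stop codon is read through by a suppressor tRNA, so fluorescence reports suppression efficiency. The second unit places a VSV-G glycoprotein coding sequence (annotated as a fragment) under the baculovirus polyhedrin promoter with an SV40 polyadenylation signal. This arrangement would express the glycoprotein in insect cells during virus production, and VSV-G pseudotyping is commonly used to improve baculovirus entry into mammalian cells, although the record does not state this purpose.

The associated work concerns directed evolution of enhanced suppressor tRNAs in mammalian cells, where this plasmid serves as an amber-suppression reporter.
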