Addgene plasmid #217360: pAcBac1-GFP(39TAG)
Purpose: Expression of reporter EGFP with a TAG stop codon at 39 aa position; can be packaged into bacmid
Depositing lab: Abhishek Chatterjee. Publication: Virus-assisted directed evolution of enhanced suppressor tRNAs in mammalian cells. Jewel D, Kelemen RE, Huang RL, Zhu Z, Sundaresh B, Cao X, Malley K, Huang Z, Pasha M, Anthony J, van Opijnen T, Chatterjee A. Nat Methods. 2023 Jan;20(1):95-103. doi: 10.1038/s41592-022-01706-w. Epub 2022 Dec 22. PubMed 36550276.
Backbone
  Vector backbone: pAcBac1-EGFP
  Backbone manufacturer: derived from pFastBac-Dual from Invitrogen.
  Backbone size w/o insert (bp): 7942
  Total vector size (bp): 8755
  Modifications to backbone: replaced eGFP wild type with eGFP-Y39TAG from overlap PCR using restriction enzymes EcoRI and NheI
  Vector type: Mammalian Expression, Insect Expression ; baculoviral
Growth in bacteria
  Bacterial resistance: Ampicillin and Gentamicin, 100 & 10 μg/mL
  Growth temperature: 37°C
  Growth strain: NEB Stable
  Copy number: High Copy
Gene/Insert
  Gene/Insert name: Enhanced green fluorescent protein (alt names: eGFP; eGFP-Y39TAG; GFP(39TAG))
  Insert size (bp): 782
  Mutation: Y39TAG
  GenBank ID: 8382257
  Promoter: CMV
  Cloning method: Restriction Enzyme; 5′ cloning site NheI (not destroyed); 3′ cloning site EcoRI (not destroyed)
  Sequencing primers: 5′ CGCAAATGGGCGGTAGGCGTG; 3′ CAAGGAGGAGAAAATGAAAGCCATACGG
Terms and licenses: Academic/Nonprofit Terms; Industry Terms: Not Available to Industry
Depositor comments: the 39 amino acid position for Y39TAG is relative to the fully processed eGFP (i.e. the numbering for amino acid position starts after the methionine start codon that is removed from eGFP post-translationally).
How to cite: pAcBac1-GFP(39TAG) was a gift from Abhishek Chatterjee (Addgene plasmid # 217360 ; http://n2t.net/addgene:217360 ; RRID:Addgene_217360)
